Addgene plasmid #101039: eSpCas9(1.1)-T2A-Puro
Purpose: (Empty Backbone) Enhanced SpCas9(1.1) with puromycin resistance gene via T2A linker.
Depositing lab: Andrea Németh. Depositing organization: University of Oxford.
Backbone
  Vector backbone: eSpCas9(1.1)
  Backbone manufacturer: Feng Zhang lab
  Backbone size (bp): 8506
  Modifications to backbone: Addition of T2A linker and Puromycin Resistance
  Vector type: Mammalian Expression, CRISPR
  Promoter: CBh
  Selectable markers: Puromycin
  Tag / fusion protein: 3xFLAG (N terminal on insert); T2A-Puro (C terminal on insert)
Growth in bacteria
  Bacterial resistance: Ampicillin, 100 μg/mL
  Growth temperature: 37°C
  Growth strain: NEB Stable
  Copy number: High Copy
Gene/Insert
  Cloning method: Restriction Enzyme
  Sequencing primers: 5′ agggatggttggttggtggg; 3′ CCAATCCTCCCCCTTGCTGT
Resource information
  A portion of this plasmid was derived from a plasmid made by: eSpCas9(1.1) was a gift from Feng Zhang (Addgene plasmid # 71814)
Terms and licenses: Academic/Nonprofit Terms; Industry Terms: Not Available to Industry
How to cite: eSpCas9(1.1)-T2A-Puro was a gift from Andrea Németh (Addgene plasmid # 101039 ; http://n2t.net/addgene:101039 ; RRID:Addgene_101039)
