[The description below was written by a language model from this plasmid's Addgene catalogue record and pLannotate feature annotations shown in this document.]
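Description:
eSpCas9(1.1)-T2A-Puro is an all-in-one mammalian CRISPR expression plasmid supplied as an empty backbone. It is derived from the eSpCas9(1.1) vector by adding a T2A linker and a puromycin resistance gene downstream of the nuclease. The annotated sequence is 9,175 nt. It is propagated in bacteria as a high-copy plasmid through a ColE1/pUC-type origin, with β-lactamase (AmpR) providing ampicillin selection. An M13 phage origin and a single annotated AAV2 ITR are also present, apparently carried over from the parental backbone. Short bom and rop fragments are annotated as well.

The plasmid carries two expression units. A human U6 RNA polymerase III promoter sits upstream of the Streptococcus pyogenes guide RNA scaffold. No spacer is recorded, consistent with the empty-backbone status, so the user supplies a target-specific guide; the record lists restriction enzyme cloning but does not name the sites. The second unit is driven by CBh, which the feature table resolves into a CMV enhancer, the chicken β-actin promoter and a hybrid intron. It expresses the enhanced-specificity SpCas9(1.1) variant, which the catalogue describes as carrying an N-terminal 3xFLAG tag, and a nucleoplasmin NLS is annotated at the C-terminus. The T2A peptide, which is recorded in the catalogue but not separately annotated, lies between the NLS and puromycin N-acetyltransferase. Cas9 and the resistance protein are therefore translated from one transcript as separate polypeptides, and the transcript ends at a bGH polyadenylation signal.

Because puromycin resistance is linked to nuclease expression, transfected mammalian cells can be enriched by drug selection. This makes the plasmid suited to genome editing where reduced off-target cleavage is wanted.
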