Features (pLannotate 1.2.2; 19 found; start..end, strand, type, name):
      1..241     +  promoter       U6 promoter: RNA polymerase III promoter for human U6 snRNA
    268..343     +  misc_RNA       gRNA scaffold: guide RNA scaffold for the Streptococcus pyogenes CRISPR/Cas9 system
    350..393     +  misc_RNA       gRNA scaffold (fragment): guide RNA scaffold for the Streptococcus pyogenes CRISPR/Cas9 system
    440..725     +  enhancer       CMV enhancer: human cytomegalovirus immediate early enhancer; contains an 18-bp deletion relative to the standard CMV enhancer
    727..1004    +  promoter       chicken β-actin promoter: No description available
   1005..1233    +  intron         hybrid intron: hybrid between chicken β-actin (CBA) and minute virus of mice (MMV) introns (Gray et al., 2011)
   1371..2972    +  CDS            Cas9(N): N-terminal portion of Streptococcus pyogenes Cas9 (Zetsche et al., 2015)
   2973..5471    +  CDS            Cas9(C): C-terminal portion of Streptococcus pyogenes Cas9 (Zetsche et al., 2015)
   5472..5519    +  CDS            nucleoplasmin NLS: bipartite nuclear localization signal from nucleoplasmin
   5589..6188    +  CDS            PuroR (fragment): puromycin N-acetyltransferase; pac from Streptomyces; confers resistance to puromycin
   6222..6333    +  polyA_signal   bGH poly(A) signal: bovine growth hormone polyadenylation signal
   6438..6578    +  repeat_region  AAV2 ITR: inverted terminal repeat of adeno-associated virus serotype 2 inverted
   6583..6634    -  misc_feature   bom (fragment): basis of mobility region from pBR322
   6653..7033    +  rep_origin     M13 ori (sequence partly withheld): M13 bacteriophage origin of replication; arrow indicates direction of (+) strand synthesis
   7109..7158    -  misc_feature   bom (fragment): basis of mobility region from pBR322
   7260..7295    -  CDS            rop (fragment): Rop protein, which maintains plasmids at low copy number; rop
   7390..7494    +  promoter       AmpR promoter: bla
   7495..8355    +  CDS            AmpR: β-lactamase; bla; confers resistance to ampicillin, carbenicillin, and related antibiotics
   8526..9114    +  rep_origin     ori: high-copy-number ColE1/pMB1/pBR322/pUC origin of replication
>Addgene plasmid #101039 | eSpCas9(1.1)-T2A-Puro | depositor full sequence | sequence record 190363 | Assembly
GAGGGCCTATTTCCCATGATTCCTTCATATTTGCATATACGATACAAGGCTGTTAGAGAGATAATTGGAA
TTAATTTGACTGTAAACACAAAGATATTAGTACAAAATACGTGACGTAGAAAGTAATAATTTCTTGGGTA
GTTTGCAGTTTTAAAATTATGTTTTAAAATGGACTATCATATGCTTACCGTAACTTGAAAGTATTTCGAT
TTCTTGGCTTTATATATCTTGTGGAAAGGACGAAACACCGGGTCTTCGAGAAGACCTGTTTTAGAGCTAG
AAATAGCAAGTTAAAATAAGGCTAGTCCGTTATCAACTTGAAAAAGTGGCACCGAGTCGGTGCTTTTTTG
TTTTAGAGCTAGAAATAGCAAGTTAAAATAAGGCTAGTCCGTTTTTAGCGCGTGCGCCAATTCTGCAGAC
AAATGGCTCTAGAGGTACCCGTTACATAACTTACGGTAAATGGCCCGCCTGGCTGACCGCCCAACGACCC
CCGCCCATTGACGTCAATAGTAACGCCAATAGGGACTTTCCATTGACGTCAATGGGTGGAGTATTTACGG
TAAACTGCCCACTTGGCAGTACATCAAGTGTATCATATGCCAAGTACGCCCCCTATTGACGTCAATGACG
GTAAATGGCCCGCCTGGCATTGTGCCCAGTACATGACCTTATGGGACTTTCCTACTTGGCAGTACATCTA
CGTATTAGTCATCGCTATTACCATGGTCGAGGTGAGCCCCACGTTCTGCTTCACTCTCCCCATCTCCCCC
CCCTCCCCACCCCCAATTTTGTATTTATTTATTTTTTAATTATTTTGTGCAGCGATGGGGGCGGGGGGGG
GGGGGGGGCGCGCGCCAGGCGGGGCGGGGCGGGGCGAGGGGCGGGGCGGGGCGAGGCGGAGAGGTGCGGC
GGCAGCCAATCAGAGCGGCGCGCTCCGAAAGTTTCCTTTTATGGCGAGGCGGCGGCGGCGGCGGCCCTAT
AAAAAGCGAAGCGCGCGGCGGGCGGGAGTCGCTGCGACGCTGCCTTCGCCCCGTGCCCCGCTCCGCCGCC
GCCTCGCGCCGCCCGCCCCGGCTCTGACTGACCGCGTTACTCCCACAGGTGAGCGGGCGGGACGGCCCTT
CTCCTCCGGGCTGTAATTAGCTGAGCAAGAGGTAAGGGTTTAAGGGATGGTTGGTTGGTGGGGTATTAAT
GTTTAATTACCTGGAGCACCTGCCTGAAATCACTTTTTTTCAGGTTGGACCGGTGCCACCATGGACTATA
AGGACCACGACGGAGACTACAAGGATCATGATATTGATTACAAAGACGATGACGATAAGATGGCCCCAAA
GAAGAAGCGGAAGGTCGGTATCCACGGAGTCCCAGCAGCCGACAAGAAGTACAGCATCGGCCTGGACATC
GGCACCAACTCTGTGGGCTGGGCCGTGATCACCGACGAGTACAAGGTGCCCAGCAAGAAATTCAAGGTGC
TGGGCAACACCGACCGGCACAGCATCAAGAAGAACCTGATCGGAGCCCTGCTGTTCGACAGCGGCGAAAC
AGCCGAGGCCACCCGGCTGAAGAGAACCGCCAGAAGAAGATACACCAGACGGAAGAACCGGATCTGCTAT
CTGCAAGAGATCTTCAGCAACGAGATGGCCAAGGTGGACGACAGCTTCTTCCACAGACTGGAAGAGTCCT
TCCTGGTGGAAGAGGATAAGAAGCACGAGCGGCACCCCATCTTCGGCAACATCGTGGACGAGGTGGCCTA
CCACGAGAAGTACCCCACCATCTACCACCTGAGAAAGAAACTGGTGGACAGCACCGACAAGGCCGACCTG
CGGCTGATCTATCTGGCCCTGGCCCACATGATCAAGTTCCGGGGCCACTTCCTGATCGAGGGCGACCTGA
ACCCCGACAACAGCGACGTGGACAAGCTGTTCATCCAGCTGGTGCAGACCTACAACCAGCTGTTCGAGGA
AAACCCCATCAACGCCAGCGGCGTGGACGCCAAGGCCATCCTGTCTGCCAGACTGAGCAAGAGCAGACGG
CTGGAAAATCTGATCGCCCAGCTGCCCGGCGAGAAGAAGAATGGCCTGTTCGGAAACCTGATTGCCCTGA
GCCTGGGCCTGACCCCCAACTTCAAGAGCAACTTCGACCTGGCCGAGGATGCCAAACTGCAGCTGAGCAA
GGACACCTACGACGACGACCTGGACAACCTGCTGGCCCAGATCGGCGACCAGTACGCCGACCTGTTTCTG
GCCGCCAAGAACCTGTCCGACGCCATCCTGCTGAGCGACATCCTGAGAGTGAACACCGAGATCACCAAGG
CCCCCCTGAGCGCCTCTATGATCAAGAGATACGACGAGCACCACCAGGACCTGACCCTGCTGAAAGCTCT
CGTGCGGCAGCAGCTGCCTGAGAAGTACAAAGAGATTTTCTTCGACCAGAGCAAGAACGGCTACGCCGGC
TACATTGACGGCGGAGCCAGCCAGGAAGAGTTCTACAAGTTCATCAAGCCCATCCTGGAAAAGATGGACG
GCACCGAGGAACTGCTCGTGAAGCTGAACAGAGAGGACCTGCTGCGGAAGCAGCGGACCTTCGACAACGG
CAGCATCCCCCACCAGATCCACCTGGGAGAGCTGCACGCCATTCTGCGGCGGCAGGAAGATTTTTACCCA
TTCCTGAAGGACAACCGGGAAAAGATCGAGAAGATCCTGACCTTCCGCATCCCCTACTACGTGGGCCCTC
TGGCCAGGGGAAACAGCAGATTCGCCTGGATGACCAGAAAGAGCGAGGAAACCATCACCCCCTGGAACTT
CGAGGAAGTGGTGGACAAGGGCGCTTCCGCCCAGAGCTTCATCGAGCGGATGACCAACTTCGATAAGAAC
CTGCCCAACGAGAAGGTGCTGCCCAAGCACAGCCTGCTGTACGAGTACTTCACCGTGTATAACGAGCTGA
CCAAAGTGAAATACGTGACCGAGGGAATGAGAAAGCCCGCCTTCCTGAGCGGCGAGCAGAAAAAGGCCAT
CGTGGACCTGCTGTTCAAGACCAACCGGAAAGTGACCGTGAAGCAGCTGAAAGAGGACTACTTCAAGAAA
ATCGAGTGCTTCGACTCCGTGGAAATCTCCGGCGTGGAAGATCGGTTCAACGCCTCCCTGGGCACATACC
ACGATCTGCTGAAAATTATCAAGGACAAGGACTTCCTGGACAATGAGGAAAACGAGGACATTCTGGAAGA
TATCGTGCTGACCCTGACACTGTTTGAGGACAGAGAGATGATCGAGGAACGGCTGAAAACCTATGCCCAC
CTGTTCGACGACAAAGTGATGAAGCAGCTGAAGCGGCGGAGATACACCGGCTGGGGCAGGCTGAGCCGGA
AGCTGATCAACGGCATCCGGGACAAGCAGTCCGGCAAGACAATCCTGGATTTCCTGAAGTCCGACGGCTT
CGCCAACAGAAACTTCATGCAGCTGATCCACGACGACAGCCTGACCTTTAAAGAGGACATCCAGAAAGCC
CAGGTGTCCGGCCAGGGCGATAGCCTGCACGAGCACATTGCCAATCTGGCCGGCAGCCCCGCCATTAAGA
AGGGCATCCTGCAGACAGTGAAGGTGGTGGACGAGCTCGTGAAAGTGATGGGCCGGCACAAGCCCGAGAA
CATCGTGATCGAAATGGCCAGAGAGAACCAGACCACCCAGAAGGGACAGAAGAACAGCCGCGAGAGAATG
AAGCGGATCGAAGAGGGCATCAAAGAGCTGGGCAGCCAGATCCTGAAAGAACACCCCGTGGAAAACACCC
AGCTGCAGAACGAGAAGCTGTACCTGTACTACCTGCAGAATGGGCGGGATATGTACGTGGACCAGGAACT
GGACATCAACCGGCTGTCCGACTACGATGTGGACCATATCGTGCCTCAGAGCTTTCTGGCCGACGACTCC
ATCGACAACAAGGTGCTGACCAGAAGCGACAAGAACCGGGGCAAGAGCGACAACGTGCCCTCCGAAGAGG
TCGTGAAGAAGATGAAGAACTACTGGCGGCAGCTGCTGAACGCCAAGCTGATTACCCAGAGAAAGTTCGA
CAATCTGACCAAGGCCGAGAGAGGCGGCCTGAGCGAACTGGATAAGGCCGGCTTCATCAAGAGACAGCTG
GTGGAAACCCGGCAGATCACAAAGCACGTGGCACAGATCCTGGACTCCCGGATGAACACTAAGTACGACG
AGAATGACAAGCTGATCCGGGAAGTGAAAGTGATCACCCTGAAGTCCAAGCTGGTGTCCGATTTCCGGAA
GGATTTCCAGTTTTACAAAGTGCGCGAGATCAACAACTACCACCACGCCCACGACGCCTACCTGAACGCC
GTCGTGGGAACCGCCCTGATCAAAAAGTACCCTGCGCTGGAAAGCGAGTTCGTGTACGGCGACTACAAGG
TGTACGACGTGCGGAAGATGATCGCCAAGAGCGAGCAGGAAATCGGCAAGGCTACCGCCAAGTACTTCTT
CTACAGCAACATCATGAACTTTTTCAAGACCGAGATTACCCTGGCCAACGGCGAGATCCGGAAGGCGCCT
CTGATCGAGACAAACGGCGAAACCGGGGAGATCGTGTGGGATAAGGGCCGGGATTTTGCCACCGTGCGGA
AAGTGCTGAGCATGCCCCAAGTGAATATCGTGAAAAAGACCGAGGTGCAGACAGGCGGCTTCAGCAAAGA
GTCTATCCTGCCCAAGAGGAACAGCGATAAGCTGATCGCCAGAAAGAAGGACTGGGACCCTAAGAAGTAC
GGCGGCTTCGACAGCCCCACCGTGGCCTATTCTGTGCTGGTGGTGGCCAAAGTGGAAAAGGGCAAGTCCA
AGAAACTGAAGAGTGTGAAAGAGCTGCTGGGGATCACCATCATGGAAAGAAGCAGCTTCGAGAAGAATCC
CATCGACTTTCTGGAAGCCAAGGGCTACAAAGAAGTGAAAAAGGACCTGATCATCAAGCTGCCTAAGTAC
TCCCTGTTCGAGCTGGAAAACGGCCGGAAGAGAATGCTGGCCTCTGCCGGCGAACTGCAGAAGGGAAACG
AACTGGCCCTGCCCTCCAAATATGTGAACTTCCTGTACCTGGCCAGCCACTATGAGAAGCTGAAGGGCTC
CCCCGAGGATAATGAGCAGAAACAGCTGTTTGTGGAACAGCACAAGCACTACCTGGACGAGATCATCGAG
CAGATCAGCGAGTTCTCCAAGAGAGTGATCCTGGCCGACGCTAATCTGGACAAAGTGCTGTCCGCCTACA
ACAAGCACCGGGATAAGCCCATCAGAGAGCAGGCCGAGAATATCATCCACCTGTTTACCCTGACCAATCT
GGGAGCCCCTGCCGCCTTCAAGTACTTTGACACCACCATCGACCGGAAGAGGTACACCAGCACCAAAGAG
GTGCTGGACGCCACCCTGATCCACCAGAGCATCACCGGCCTGTACGAGACACGGATCGACCTGTCTCAGC
TGGGAGGCGACAAAAGGCCGGCGGCCACGAAAAAGGCCGGCCAGGCAAAAAAGAAAAAGGAATTCGGCAG
TGGAGAGGGCAGAGGAAGTCTGCTAACATGCGGTGACGTCGAGGAGAATCCTGGCCCAATGACCGAGTAC
AAGCCCACGGTGCGCCTCGCCACCCGCGACGACGTCCCCAGGGCCGTACGCACCCTCGCCGCCGCGTTCG
CCGACTACCCCGCCACGCGCCACACCGTCGATCCGGACCGCCACATCGAGCGGGTCACCGAGCTGCAAGA
ACTCTTCCTCACGCGCGTCGGGCTCGACATCGGCAAGGTGTGGGTCGCGGACGACGGCGCCGCGGTGGCG
GTCTGGACCACGCCGGAGAGCGTCGAAGCGGGGGCGGTGTTCGCCGAGATCGGCCCGCGCATGGCCGAGT
TGAGCGGTTCCCGGCTGGCCGCGCAGCAACAGATGGAAGGCCTCCTGGCGCCGCACCGGCCCAAGGAGCC
CGCGTGGTTCCTGGCCACCGTCGGAGTCTCGCCCGACCACCAGGGCAAGGGTCTGGGCAGCGCCGTCGTG
CTCCCCGGAGTGGAGGCGGCCGAGCGCGCCGGGGTGCCCGCCTTCCTGGAGACCTCCGCGCCCCGCAACC
TCCCCTTCTACGAGCGGCTCGGCTTCACCGTCACCGCCGACGTCGAGGTGCCCGAAGGACCGCGCACCTG
GTGCATGACCCGCAAGCCCGGTGCCTGAGAATTCTAACTAGAGCTCGCTGATCAGCCTCGACTGTGCCTT
CTAGTTGCCAGCCATCTGTTGTTTGCCCCTCCCCCGTGCCTTCCTTGACCCTGGAAGGTGCCACTCCCAC
TGTCCTTTCCTAATAAAATGAGGAAATTGCATCGCATTGTCTGAGTAGGTGTCATTCTATTCTGGGGGGT
GGGGTGGGGCAGGACAGCAAGGGGGAGGATTGGGAAGAGAATAGCAGGCATGCTGGGGAGCGGCCGCAGG
AACCCCTAGTGATGGAGTTGGCCACTCCCTCTCTGCGCGCTCGCTCGCTCACTGAGGCCGGGCGACCAAA
GGTCGCCCGACGCCCGGGCTTTGCCCGGGCGGCCTCAGTGAGCGAGCGAGCGCGCAGCTGCCTGCAGGGG
CGCCTGATGCGGTATTTTCTCCTTACGCATCTGTGCGGTATTTCACACCGCATA
[142 nt withheld, positions 6635-6776]
C
[141 nt withheld, positions 6778-6918]
CCTTTGACGTTGGAGTCCACGTTCTTT
[37 nt withheld, positions 6946-6982]
ACCCTATCTCGGGCTATTCTTTTGATTTATAAGGGATTTTGCCGATTTCGGCCTATTGGTTAAAAAATGA
GCTGATTTAACAAAAATTTAACGCGAATTTTAACAAAATATTAACGTTTACAATTTTATGGTGCACTCTC
AGTACAATCTGCTCTGATGCCGCATAGTTAAGCCAGCCCCGACACCCGCCAACACCCGCTGACGCGCCCT
GACGGGCTTGTCTGCTCCCGGCATCCGCTTACAGACAAGCTGTGACCGTCTCCGGGAGCTGCATGTGTCA
GAGGTTTTCACCGTCATCACCGAAACGCGCGAGACGAAAGGGCCTCGTGATACGCCTATTTTTATAGGTT
AATGTCATGATAATAATGGTTTCTTAGACGTCAGGTGGCACTTTTCGGGGAAATGTGCGCGGAACCCCTA
TTTGTTTATTTTTCTAAATACATTCAAATATGTATCCGCTCATGAGACAATAACCCTGATAAATGCTTCA
ATAATATTGAAAAAGGAAGAGTATGAGTATTCAACATTTCCGTGTCGCCCTTATTCCCTTTTTTGCGGCA
TTTTGCCTTCCTGTTTTTGCTCACCCAGAAACGCTGGTGAAAGTAAAAGATGCTGAAGATCAGTTGGGTG
CACGAGTGGGTTACATCGAACTGGATCTCAACAGCGGTAAGATCCTTGAGAGTTTTCGCCCCGAAGAACG
TTTTCCAATGATGAGCACTTTTAAAGTTCTGCTATGTGGCGCGGTATTATCCCGTATTGACGCCGGGCAA
GAGCAACTCGGTCGCCGCATACACTATTCTCAGAATGACTTGGTTGAGTACTCACCAGTCACAGAAAAGC
ATCTTACGGATGGCATGACAGTAAGAGAATTATGCAGTGCTGCCATAACCATGAGTGATAACACTGCGGC
CAACTTACTTCTGACAACGATCGGAGGACCGAAGGAGCTAACCGCTTTTTTGCACAACATGGGGGATCAT
GTAACTCGCCTTGATCGTTGGGAACCGGAGCTGAATGAAGCCATACCAAACGACGAGCGTGACACCACGA
TGCCTGTAGCAATGGCAACAACGTTGCGCAAACTATTAACTGGCGAACTACTTACTCTAGCTTCCCGGCA
ACAATTAATAGACTGGATGGAGGCGGATAAAGTTGCAGGACCACTTCTGCGCTCGGCCCTTCCGGCTGGC
TGGTTTATTGCTGATAAATCTGGAGCCGGTGAGCGTGGAAGCCGCGGTATCATTGCAGCACTGGGGCCAG
ATGGTAAGCCCTCCCGTATCGTAGTTATCTACACGACGGGGAGTCAGGCAACTATGGATGAACGAAATAG
ACAGATCGCTGAGATAGGTGCCTCACTGATTAAGCATTGGTAACTGTCAGACCAAGTTTACTCATATATA
CTTTAGATTGATTTAAAACTTCATTTTTAATTTAAAAGGATCTAGGTGAAGATCCTTTTTGATAATCTCA
TGACCAAAATCCCTTAACGTGAGTTTTCGTTCCACTGAGCGTCAGACCCCGTAGAAAAGATCAAAGGATC
TTCTTGAGATCCTTTTTTTCTGCGCGTAATCTGCTGCTTGCAAACAAAAAAACCACCGCTACCAGCGGTG
GTTTGTTTGCCGGATCAAGAGCTACCAACTCTTTTTCCGAAGGTAACTGGCTTCAGCAGAGCGCAGATAC
CAAATACTGTCCTTCTAGTGTAGCCGTAGTTAGGCCACCACTTCAAGAACTCTGTAGCACCGCCTACATA
CCTCGCTCTGCTAATCCTGTTACCAGTGGCTGCTGCCAGTGGCGATAAGTCGTGTCTTACCGGGTTGGAC
TCAAGACGATAGTTACCGGATAAGGCGCAGCGGTCGGGCTGAACGGGGGGTTCGTGCACACAGCCCAGCT
TGGAGCGAACGACCTACACCGAACTGAGATACCTACAGCGTGAGCTATGAGAAAGCGCCACGCTTCCCGA
AGGGAGAAAGGCGGACAGGTATCCGGTAAGCGGCAGGGTCGGAACAGGAGAGCGCACGAGGGAGCTTCCA
GGGGGAAACGCCTGGTATCTTTATAGTCCTGTCGGGTTTCGCCACCTCTGACTTGAGCGTCGATTTTTGT
GATGCTCGTCAGGGGGGCGGAGCCTATGGAAAAACGCCAGCAACGCGGCCTTTTTACGGTTCCTGGCCTT
TTGCTGGCCTTTTGCTCACATGT
