>Addgene plasmid #101039 | eSpCas9(1.1)-T2A-Puro | addgene partial sequence | sequence record 197776 | Addgene Partial NGS
GGGGCGGGGCGGGGCGAGGCGGAGAGGTGCGGCGGCAGCCAATCAGAGCGGCGCGCTCCGAAAGTTTCCT
TTTATGGCGAGGCGGCGGCGGCGGCGGCCCTATAAAAAGCGAAGCGCGCGGCGGGCGGGAGTCGCTGCGC
GCTGCCTTCGCCCCGTGCCCCGCTCCGCCGCCGCCTCGCGCCGCCCGCCCCGGCTCTGACTGACCGCGTT
ACTCCCACAGGTGAGCGGGCGGGACGGCCCTTCTCCTCCGGGCTGTAATTAGCTGAGCAAGAGGTAAGGG
TTTAAGGGATGGTTGGTTGGTGGGGTATTAATGTTTAATTACCTGGAGCACCTGCCTGAAATCACTTTTT
TTCAGGTTGGACCGGTGCCACCATGGACTATAAGGACCACGACGGAGACTACAAGGATCATGATATTGAT
TACAAAGACGATGACGATAAGATGGCCCCAAAGAAGAAGCGGAAGGTCGGTATCCACGGAGTCCCAGCAG
CCGACAAGAAGTACAGCATCGGCCTGGACATCGGCACCAACTCTGTGGGCTGGGCCGTGATCACCGACGA
GTACAAGGTGCCCAGCAAGAAATTCAAGGTGCTGGGCAACACCGACCGGCACAGCATCAAGAAGAACCTG
ATCGGAGCCCTGCTGTTCGACAGCGGCGAAACAGCCGAGGCCACCCGGCTGAAGAGAACCGCCAGAAGAA
GATACACCAGACGGAAGAACCGGATCTGCTATCTGCAAGAGATCTTCAGCAACGAGATGGCCAAGGTGGA
CGACAGCTTCTTCCACAGACTGGAAGAGTCCTTCCTGGTGGAAGAGGATAAGAAGCACGAGCGGCACCCC
ATCTTCGGCAACATCGTGGACGAGGTGGCCTACCACGAGAAGTACCCCACCATCTACCACCTGAGAAAGA
AACTGGTGGACAGCACCGACAAGGCCGACCTGCGGCTGATCTATCTGGCCCTGGCCCACATGATCAAGTT
CCGGGGCCACTTCCTGATCGAGGGCGACCTGAACCCCGACAACAGCGACGTGGACAAGCTGTTCATCCAG
CTGGTGCAGACCTACAACCAGCTGTTCGAGGAAAACCCCATCAACGCCAGCGGCGTGGACGCCAAGGCCA
TCCTGTCTGCCAGACTGAGCAAGAGCAGACGGCTGGAAAATCTGATCGCCCAGCTGCCCGGCGAGAAGAA
GAATGGCCTGTTCGGAAACCTGATTGCCCTGAGCCTGGGCCTGACCCCCAACTTCAAGAGCAACTTCGAC
CTGGCCGAGGATGCCAAACTGCAGCTGAGCAAGGACACCTACGACGACGACCTGGACAACCTGCTGGCCC
AGATCGGCGACCAGTACGCCGACCTGTTTCTGGCCGCCAAGAACCTGTCCGACGCCATCCTGCTGAGCGA
CATCCTGAGAGTGAACACCGAGATCACCAAGGCCCCCCTGAGCGCCTCTATGATCAAGAGATACGACGAG
CACCACCAGGACCTGACCCTGCTGAAAGCTCTCGTGCGGCAGCAGCTGCCTGAGAAGTACAAAGAGATTT
TCTTCGACCAGAGCAAGAACGGCTACGCCGGCTACATTGACGGCGGAGCCAGCCAGGAAGAGTTCTACAA
GTTCATCAAGCCCATCCTGGAAAAGATGGACGGCACCGAGGAACTGCTCGTGAAGCTGAACAGAGAGGAC
CTGCTGCGGAAGCAGCGGACCTTCGACAACGGCAGCATCCCCCACCAGATCCACCTGGGAGAGCTGCACG
CCATTCTGCGGCGGCAGGAAGATTTTTACCCATTCCTGAAGGACAACCGGGAAAAGATCGAGAAGATCCT
GACCTTCCGCATCCCCTACTACGTGGGCCCTCTGGCCAGGGGAAACAGCAGATTCGCCTGGATGACCAGA
AAGAGCGAGGAAACCATCACCCCCTGGAACTTCGAGGAAGTGGTGGACAAGGGCGCTTCCGCCCAGAGCT
TCATCGAGCGGATGACCAACTTCGATAAGAACCTGCCCAACGAGAAGGTGCTGCCCAAGCACAGCCTGCT
GTACGAGTACTTCACCGTGTATAACGAGCTGACCAAAGTGAAATACGTGACCGAGGGAATGAGAAAGCCC
GCCTTCCTGAGCGGCGAGCAGAAAAAGGCCATCGTGGACCTGCTGTTCAAGACCAACCGGAAAGTGACCG
TGAAGCAGCTGAAAGAGGACTACTTCAAGAAAATCGAGTGCTTCGACTCCGTGGAAATCTCCGGCGTGGA
AGATCGGTTCAACGCCTCCCTGGGCACATACCACGATCTGCTGAAAATTATCAAGGACAAGGACTTCCTG
GACAATGAGGAAAACGAGGACATTCTGGAAGATATCGTGCTGACCCTGACACTGTTTGAGGACAGAGAGA
TGATCGAGGAACGGCTGAAAACCTATGCCCACCTGTTCGACGACAAAGTGATGAAGCAGCTGAAGCGGCG
GAGATACACCGGCTGGGGCAGGCTGAGCCGGAAGCTGATCAACGGCATCCGGGACAAGCAGTCCGGCAAG
ACAATCCTGGATTTCCTGAAGTCCGACGGCTTCGCCAACAGAAACTTCATGCAGCTGATCCACGACGACA
GCCTGACCTTTAAAGAGGACATCCAGAAAGCCCAGGTGTCCGGCCAGGGCGATAGCCTGCACGAGCACAT
TGCCAATCTGGCCGGCAGCCCCGCCATTAAGAAGGGCATCCTGCAGACAGTGAAGGTGGTGGACGAGCTC
GTGAAAGTGATGGGCCGGCACAAGCCCGAGAACATCGTGATCGAAATGGCCAGAGAGAACCAGACCACCC
AGAAGGGACAGAAGAACAGCCGCGAGAGAATGAAGCGGATCGAAGAGGGCATCAAAGAGCTGGGCAGCCA
GATCCTGAAAGAACACCCCGTGGAAAACACCCAGCTGCAGAACGAGAAGCTGTACCTGTACTACCTGCAG
AATGGGCGGGATATGTACGTGGACCAGGAACTGGACATCAACCGGCTGTCCGACTACGATGTGGACCATA
TCGTGCCTCAGAGCTTTCTGGCCGACGACTCCATCGACAACAAGGTGCTGACCAGAAGCGACAAGAACCG
GGGCAAGAGCGACAACGTGCCCTCCGAAGAGGTCGTGAAGAAGATGAAGAACTACTGGCGGCAGCTGCTG
AACGCCAAGCTGATTACCCAGAGAAAGTTCGACAATCTGACCAAGGCCGAGAGAGGCGGCCTGAGCGAAC
TGGATAAGGCCGGCTTCATCAAGAGACAGCTGGTGGAAACCCGGCAGATCACAAAGCACGTGGCACAGAT
CCTGGACTCCCGGATGAACACTAAGTACGACGAGAATGACAAGCTGATCCGGGAAGTGAAAGTGATCACC
CTGAAGTCCAAGCTGGTGTCCGATTTCCGGAAGGATTTCCAGTTTTACAAAGTGCGCGAGATCAACAACT
ACCACCACGCCCACGACGCCTACCTGAACGCCGTCGTGGGAACCGCCCTGATCAAAAAGTACCCTGCGCT
GGAAAGCGAGTTCGTGTACGGCGACTACAAGGTGTACGACGTGCGGAAGATGATCGCCAAGAGCGAGCAG
GAAATCGGCAAGGCTACCGCCAAGTACTTCTTCTACAGCAACATCATGAACTTTTTCAAGACCGAGATTA
CCCTGGCCAACGGCGAGATCCGGAAGGCGCCTCTGATCGAGACAAACGGCGAAACCGGGGAGATCGTGTG
GGATAAGGGCCGGGATTTTGCCACCGTGCGGAAAGTGCTGAGCATGCCCCAAGTGAATATCGTGAAAAAG
ACCGAGGTGCAGACAGGCGGCTTCAGCAAAGAGTCTATCCTGCCCAAGAGGAACAGCGATAAGCTGATCG
CCAGAAAGAAGGACTGGGACCCTAAGAAGTACGGCGGCTTCGACAGCCCCACCGTGGCCTATTCTGTGCT
GGTGGTGGCCAAAGTGGAAAAGGGCAAGTCCAAGAAACTGAAGAGTGTGAAAGAGCTGCTGGGGATCACC
ATCATGGAAAGAAGCAGCTTCGAGAAGAATCCCATCGACTTTCTGGAAGCCAAGGGCTACAAAGAAGTGA
AAAAGGACCTGATCATCAAGCTGCCTAAGTACTCCCTGTTCGAGCTGGAAAACGGCCGGAAGAGAATGCT
GGCCTCTGCCGGCGAACTGCAGAAGGGAAACGAACTGGCCCTGCCCTCCAAATATGTGAACTTCCTGTAC
CTGGCCAGCCACTATGAGAAGCTGAAGGGCTCCCCCGAGGATAATGAGCAGAAACAGCTGTTTGTGGAAC
AGCACAAGCACTACCTGGACGAGATCATCGAGCAGATCAGCGAGTTCTCCAAGAGAGTGATCCTGGCCGA
CGCTAATCTGGACAAAGTGCTGTCCGCCTACAACAAGCACCGGGATAAGCCCATCAGAGAGCAGGCCGAG
AATATCATCCACCTGTTTACCCTGACCAATCTGGGAGCCCCTGCCGCCTTCAAGTACTTTGACACCACCA
TCGACCGGAAGAGGTACACCAGCACCAAAGAGGTGCTGGACGCCACCCTGATCCACCAGAGCATCACCGG
CCTGTACGAGACACGGATCGACCTGTCTCAGCTGGGAGGCGACAAAAGGCCGGCGGCCACGAAAAAGGCC
GGCCAGGCAAAAAAGAAAAAGGAATTCGGCAGTGGAGAGGGCAGAGGAAGTCTGCTAACATGCGGTGACG
TCGAGGAGAATCCTGGCCCAATGACCGAGTACAAGCCCACGGTGCGCCTCGCCACCCGCGACGACGTCCC
CAGGGCCGTACGCACCCTCGCCGCCGCGTTCGCCGACTACCCCGCCACGCGCCACACCGTCGATCCGGAC
CGCCACATCGAGCGGGTCACCGAGCTGCAAGAACTCTTCCTCACGCGCGTCGGGCTCGACATCGGCAAGG
TGTGGGTCGCGGACGACGGCGCCGCGGTGGCGGTCTGGACCACGCCGGAGAGCGTCGAAGCGGGGGCGGT
GTTCGCCGAGATCGGCCCGCGCATGGCCGAGTTGAGCGGTTCCCGGCTGGCCGCGCAGCAACAGATGGAA
GGCCTCCTGGCGCCGCACCGGCCCAAGGAGCCCGCGTGGTTCCTGGCCACCGTCGGAGTCTCGCCCGACC
ACCAGGGCAAGGGTCTGGGCAGCGCCGTCGTGCTCCCCGGAGTGGAGGCGGCCGAGCGCGCCGGGGTGCC
CGCCTTCCTGGAGACCTCCGCGCCCCGCAACCTCCCCTTCTACGAGCGGCTCGGCTTCACCGTCACCGCC
GACGTCGAGGTGCCCGAAGGACCGCGCACCTGGTGCATGACCCGCAAGCCCGGTGCCTGAGAATTCTAAC
TAGAGCTCGCTGATCAGCCTCGACTGTGCCTTCTAGTTGCCAGCCATCTGTTGTTTGCCCCTCCCCCGTG
CCTTCCTTGACCCTGGAAGGTGCCACTCCCACTGTCCTTTCCTAATAAAATGAGGAAATTGCATCGCATT
GTCTGAGTAGGTGTCATTCTATTCTGGGGGGTGGGGTGGGGCAGGACAGCAAGGGGGAGGATTGGGAAGA
GAATAGCAGGCATGCTGGGGAGCGGCCGCAGGAACCCCTAGTGATGGAGTTGGCCACTCCCTCTCTGCGC
GCTCGCTCGCTCACTGAGGCCGGGCGACCAAAGGTCGCCCGACGCCCGGGCTTTGCCCGGGCGGCCTCAG
TGAGCGAGCGAGCGCGCAGCTGCCTGCAGGGGCGCCTGATGCGGTATTTTCTCCTTACGCATCTGTGCGG
TATTTCACACCGCATA
[95 nt withheld, positions 5757-5851]
T
[46 nt withheld, positions 5853-5898]
C
[141 nt withheld, positions 5900-6040]
CCTTTGACGTTGGAGTCCACGTTCTTT
[37 nt withheld, positions 6068-6104]
ACTCTATCTCGGGCTATTCTTTTGATTTATAAGGGATTTTGCCGATTTCGGTCTATTGGTTAAAAAATGA
GCTGATTTAACAAAAATTTAACGCGAATTTTAACAAAATATTAACGTTTACAATTTTATGGTGCACTCTC
AGTACAATCTGCTCTGATGCCGCATAGTTAAGCCAGCCCCGACACCCGCCAACACCCGCTGACGCGCCCT
GACGGGCTTGTCTGCTCCCGGCATCCGCTTACAGACAAGCTGTGACCGTCTCCGGGAGCTGCATGTGTCA
GAGGTTTTCACCGTCATCACCGAAACGCGCGAGACGAAAGGGCCTCGTGATACGCCTATTTTTATAGGTT
AATGTCATGATAATAATGGTTTCTTAGACGTCAGGTGGCACTTTTCGGGGAAATGTGCGCGGAACCCCTA
TTTGTTTATTTTTCTAAATACATTCAAATATGTATCCGCTCATGAGACAATAACCCTGATAAATGCTTCA
ATAATATTGAAAAAGGAAGAGTATGAGTATTCAACATTTCCGTGTCGCCCTTATTCCCTTTTTTGCGGCA
TTTTGCCTTCCTGTTTTTGCTCACCCAGAAACGCTGGTGAAAGTAAAAGATGCTGAAGATCAGTTGGGTG
CACGAGTGGGTTACATCGAACTGGATCTCAACAGCGGTAAGATCCTTGAGAGTTTTCGCCCCGAAGAACG
TTTTCCAATGATGAGCACTTTTAAAGTTCTGCTATGTGGCGCGGTATTATCCCGTATTGACGCCGGGCAA
GAGCAACTCGGTCGCCGCATACACTATTCTCAGAATGACTTGGTTGAGTACTCACCAGTCACAGAAAAGC
ATCTTACGGATGGCATGACAGTAAGAGAATTATGCAGTGCTGCCATAACCATGAGTGATAACACTGCGGC
CAACTTACTTCTGACAACGATCGGAGGACCGAAGGAGCTAACCGCTTTTTTGCACAACATGGGGGATCAT
GTAACTCGCCTTGATCGTTGGGAACCGGAGCTGAATGAAGCCATACCAAACGACGAGCGTGACACCACGA
TGCCTGTAGCAATGGCAACAACGTTGCGCAAACTATTAACTGGCGAACTACTTACTCTAGCTTCCCGGCA
ACAATTAATAGACTGGATGGAGGCGGATAAAGTTGCAGGACCACTTCTGCGCTCGGCCCTTCCGGCTGGC
TGGTTTATTGCTGATAAATCTGGAGCCGGTGAGCGTGGAAGCCGCGGTATCATTGCAGCACTGGGGCCAG
ATGGTAAGCCCTCCCGTATCGTAGTTATCTACACGACGGGGAGTCAGGCAACTATGGATGAACGAAATAG
ACAGATCGCTGAGATAGGTGCCTCACTGATTAAGCATTGGTAACTGTCAGACCAAGTTTACTCATATATA
CTTTAGATTGATTTAAAACTTCATTTTTAATTTAAAAGGATCTAGGTGAAGATCCTTTTTGATAATCTCA
TGACCAAAATCCCTTAACGTGAGTTTTCGTTCCACTGAGCGTCAGACCCCGTAGAAAAGATCAAAGGATC
TTCTTGAGATCCTTTTTTTCTGCGCGTAATCTGCTGCTTGCAAACAAAAAAACCACCGCTACCAGCGGTG
GTTTGTTTGCCGGATCAAGAGCTACCAACTCTTTTTCCGAAGGTAACTGGCTTCAGCAGAGCGCAGATAC
CAAATACTGTTCTTCTAGTGTAGCCGTAGTTAGGCCACCACTTCAAGAACTCTGTAGCACCGCCTACATA
CCTCGCTCTGCTAATCCTGTTACCAGTGGCTGCTGCCAGTGGCGATAAGTCGTGTCTTACCGGGTTGGAC
TCAAGACGATAGTTACCGGATAAGGCGCAGCGGTCGGGCTGAACGGGGGGTTCGTGCACACAGCCCAGCT
TGGAGCGAACGACCTACACCGAACTGAGATACCTACAGCGTGAGCTATGAGAAAGCGCCACGCTTCCCGA
AGGGAGAAAGGCGGACAGGTATCCGGTAAGCGGCAGGGTCGGAACAGGAGAGCGCACGAGGGAGCTTCCA
GGGGGAAACGCCTGGTATCTTTATAGTCCTGTCGGGTTTCGCCACCTCTGACTTGAGCGTCGATTTTTGT
GATGCTCGTCAGGGGGGCGGAGCCTATGGAAAAACGCCAGCAACGCGGCCTTTTTACGGTTCCTGGCCTT
TTGCTGGCCTTTTGCTCACATGTGAGGGCCTATTTCCCATGATTCCTTCATATTTGCATATACGATACAA
GGCTGTTAGAGAGATAATTGGAATTAATTTGACTGTAAACACAAAGATATTAGTACAAAATACGTGACGT
AGAAAGTAATAATTTCTTGGGTAGTTTGCAGTTTTAAAATTATGTTTTAAAATGGACTATCATATGCTTA
CCGTAACTTGAAAGTATTTCGATTTCTTGGCTTTATATATCTTGTGGAAAGGACGAAACACCGGGTCTTC
GAGAAGACCTGTTTTAGAGCTAGAAATAGCAAGTTAAAATAAGGCTAGTCCGTTATCAACTTGAAAAAGT
GGCACCGAGTCGGTGCTTTTTTGTTTTAGAGCTAGAAATAGCAAGTTAAAATAAGGCTAGTCCGTTTTTA
GCGCGTGCGCCAATTCTGCAGACAAATGGCTCTAGAGGTACCCGTTACATAACTTACGGTAAATGGCCCG
CCTGGCTGACCGCCCAACGACCCCCGCCCATTGACGTCAATAGTAACGCCAATAGGGACTTTCCATTGAC
GTCAATGGGTGGAGTATTTACGGTAAACTGCCCACTTGGCAGTACATCAAGTGTATCATATGCCAAGTAC
GCCCCCTATTGACGTCAATGACGGTAAATGGCCCGCCTGGCATTGTGCCCAGTACATGACCTTATGGGAC
TTTCCTACTTGGCAGTACATCTACGTATTAGTCATCGCTATTACCATGGTCGAGGTGAGCCCCACGTTCT
GCTTCACTCTCCCCATCTCCCCCCCCTCCCCACCCCCAATTTTGTATTTATTTATTTTTTAATTATTTTG
TGCAGCGATGGGGGCGGGGGGGGGGGG
